>Addgene plasmid #117900 | AtCOPT2 uPIC | addgene full sequence | sequence record 231287 | Addgene NGS Result
AGATCTAACATCCAAAGACGAAAGGTTGAATGAAACCTTTTTGCCATCCGACATCCACAGGTCCATTCTC
ACACATAAGTGCCAAACGCAACAGGAGGGGATACACTAGCAGCAGACCGTTGCAAACGCAGGACCTCCAC
TCCTCTTCTCCTCAACACCCACTTTTGCCATCGAAAAACCAGCCCAGTTATTGGGCTTGATTGGAGCTCG
CTCATTCCAATTCCTTCTATTAGGCTACTAACACCATGACTTTATTAGCCTGTCTATCCTGGCCCCCCTG
GCGAGGTTCATGTTTGTTTATTTCCGAATGCAACAAGCTCCGCATTACACCCGAACATCACTCCAGATGA
GGGCTTTCTGAGTGTGGGGTCAAATAGTTTCATGTTCCCCAAATGGCCCAAAACTGACAGTTTAAACGCT
GTCTTGGAACCTAATATGACAAAAGCGTGATCTCATCCAAGATGAACTAAGTTTGGTTCGTTGAAATGCT
AACGGCCAGTTGGTCAAAAAGAAACTTCCAAAAGTCGGCATACCGTTTGTCTTGTTTGGTATTGATTGAC
GAATGCTCAAAAATAATCTCATTAATGCTTAGCGCAGTCTCTCTATCGCTTCTGAACCCCGGTGCACCTG
TGCCGAAACGCAAATGGGGAAACACCCGCTTTTTGGATGATTATGCATTGTCTCCACATTGTATGCTTCC
AAGATTCTGGTGGGAATACTGCTGATAGCCTAACGTTCATGATCAAAATTTAACTGTTCTAACCCCTACT
TGACAGCAATATATAAACAGAAGGAAGCTGCCCTGTCTTAAACCTTTTTTTTTATCATCATTATTAGCTT
ACTTTCATAATTGCGACTGGTTCCAATTGACAAGCTTTTGATTTTAACGACTTTTAACGACAACTTGAGA
AGATCAAAAAACAACTAATTATTCGAAACGAGGAATTCGCTGAGGCTTAATATGGATCATGATCACATGC
ATGACATGCCACCACCATCACCATCATCATCATCGATGTCGAATCATACAACACCACACATGATGATGAT
GCACATGACCTTCTTTTGGGGTAAGAACACGGAGGTTCTCTTCTCCGGATGGCCCGGGACAAGCTCCGGC
ATGTACGCTCTCTGTCTCATTGTTATATTCCTCCTCGCCGTAATTGCCGAGTGGCTCGCTCATTCACCGA
TCCTACGTGTCAGTGGCTCAACCAATCGAGCCGCCGGGCTCGCTCAAACCGCTGTGTACACACTCAAGAC
TGGCCTTTCGTATTTGGTGATGCTCGCTGTTATGTCCTTTAACGCAGGTGTTTTCATCGTCGCTATCGCC
GGCTATGGCGTTGGTTTCTTTCTCTTTGGGAGCACTACTTTCAAGAAACCCTCCGATGACCAGAAAACCG
CCGAGCTTCTTCCGCCGTCTTCAGGCTGCGTTTGTGCATTAAACCTCAGCAGCGGCGAGAACCTGTACTT
CCAATCTGTCGACCATCATCATCATCATCATTGAGTTTGTAGCCTTAGACATGACTGTTCCTCAGTTCAA
GTTGGGCACTTACGAGAAGACCGGTCTTGCTAGATTCTAATCAAGAGGATGTCAGAATGCCATTTGCCTG
AGAGATGCAGGCTTCATTTTTGATACTTTTTTATTTGTAACCTATATAGTATAGGATTTTTTTTGTCATT
TTGTTTCTTCTCGTACGAGCTTGCTCCTGATCAGCCTATCTCGCAGCTGATGAATATCTTGTGGTAGGGG
TTTGGGAAAATCATTCGAGTTTGATGTTTTTCTTGGTATTTCCCACTCCTCTTCAGAGTACAGAAGATTA
AGTGAGACCTTCGTTTGTGCGGATCCCCCACACACCATAGCTTCAAAATGTTTCTACTCCTTTTTTACTC
TTCCAGATTTTCTCGGACTCCGCGCATCGCCGTACCACTTCAAAACACCCAAGCACAGCATACTAAATTT
CCCCTCTTTCTTCCTCTAGGGTGTCGTTAATTACCCGTACTAAAGGTTTGGAAAAGAAAAAAGAGACCGC
CTCGTTTCTTTTTCTTCGTCGAAAAAGGCAATAAAAATTTTTATCACGTTTCTTTTTCTTGAAAATTTTT
TTTTTTGATTTTTTTCTCTTTCGATGACCTCCCATTGATATTTAAGTTAATAAACGGTCTTCAATTTCTC
AAGTTTCAGTTTCATTTTTCTTGTTCTATTACAACTTTTTTTACTTCTTGCTCATTAGAAAGAAAGCATA
GCAATCTAATCTAAGGGCGGTGTTGACAATTAATCATCGGCATAGTATATCGGCATAGTATAATACGACA
AGGTGAGGAACTAAACCATGGCCAAGTTGACCAGTGCCGTTCCGGTGCTCACCGCGCGCGACGTCGCCGG
AGCGGTCGAGTTCTGGACCGACCGGCTCGGGTTCTCCCGGGACTTCGTGGAGGACGACTTCGCCGGTGTG
GTCCGGGACGACGTGACCCTGTTCATCAGCGCGGTCCAGGACCAGGTGGTGCCGGACAACACCCTGGCCT
GGGTGTGGGTGCGCGGCCTGGACGAGCTGTACGCCGAGTGGTCGGAGGTCGTGTCCACGAACTTCCGGGA
CGCCTCCGGGCCGGCCATGACCGAGATCGGCGAGCAGCCGTGGGGGCGGGAGTTCGCCCTGCGCGACCCG
GCCGGCAACTGCGTGCACTTCGTGGCCGAGGAGCAGGACTGACACGTCCGACGCGGCCCGACGGGTCCGA
GGCCTCGGAGATCCGTCCCCCTTTTCCTTTGTCGATATCATGTAATTAGTTATGTCACGCTTACATTCAC
GCCCTCCCCCCACATCCGCTCTAACCGAAAAGGAAGGAGTTAGACAACCTGAAGTCTAGGTCCCTATTTA
TTTTTTTATAGTTATGTTAGTATTAAGAACGTTATTTATATTTCAAATTTTTCTTTTTTTTCTGTACAGA
CGCGTGTACGCATGTAACATTATACTGAAAACCTTGCTTGAGAAGGTTTTGGGACGCTCGAAGGCTTTAA
TTTGCAAGCTGGAGACCAACATGTGAGCAAAAGGCCAGCAAAAGGCCAGGAACCGTAAAAAGGCCGCGTT
GCTGGCGTTTTTCCATAGGCTCCGCCCCCCTGACGAGCATCACAAAAATCGACGCTCAAGTCAGAGGTGG
CGAAACCCGACAGGACTATAAAGATACCAGGCGTTTCCCCCTGGAAGCTCCCTCGTGCGCTCTCCTGTTC
CGACCCTGCCGCTTACCGGATACCTGTCCGCCTTTCTCCCTTCGGGAAGCGTGGCGCTTTCTCATAGCTC
ACGCTGTAGGTATCTCAGTTCGGTGTAGGTCGTTCGCTCCAAGCTGGGCTGTGTGCACGAACCCCCCGTT
CAGCCCGACCGCTGCGCCTTATCCGGTAACTATCGTCTTGAGTCCAACCCGGTAAGACACGACTTATCGC
CACTGGCAGCAGCCACTGGTAACAGGATTAGCAGAGCGAGGTATGTAGGCGGTGCTACAGAGTTCTTGAA
GTGGTGGCCTAACTACGGCTACACTAGAAGAACAGTATTTGGTATCTGCGCTCTGCTGAAGCCAGTTACC
TTCGGAAAAAGAGTTGGTAGCTCTTGATCCGGCAAACAAACCACCGCTGGTAGCGGTGGTTTTTTTGTTT
GCAAGCAGCAGATTACGCGCAGAAAAAAAGGATCTCAAGAAGATCCTTTGATCTTTTCTACGGGGTCTGA
CGCTCAGTGGAACGAAAACTCACGTTAAGGGATTTTGGTCATGAGATC
Features (pLannotate 1.2.2; 10 found; start..end, strand, type, name):
      2..940     +  promoter       AOX1 promoter: Pichia pastoris AOX1; inducible promoter, regulated by methanol
    962..1435    +  CDS            COPT2: COPT2_ARATH - Experimental evidence at transcript level: Swiss-Prot protein existence level 2. Involved in the transport of copper. From Arabidopsis thaliana (Mouse-ear cress).
   1484..1501    +  CDS            capTEV™ (fragment): composite tag for in vivo biotinylation, TEV protease cleavage, and 6xHis tagging
   1512..1577    +  CDS            AOX1 (fragment): ALOX1_KOMPC - Experimental evidence at protein level: Swiss-Prot protein existence level 1. Major isoform of alcohol oxidase, which catalyzes the oxidation of methanol to formaldehyde and hydrogen peroxide, the first step in the methanol utilization pathway of methylotrophic yeasts. From Komagataella phaffii (strain ATCC 76273 / CBS 7435 / CECT 11047 / NRRL Y-11430 / Wegner 21-1) (Yeast) (Pichia pastoris).
   1581..1827    +  terminator     AOX1 terminator: Pichia pastoris AOX1; transcription terminator for AOX1
   1848..2255    +  promoter       TEF1 promoter: S. cerevisiae TEF1; promoter for EF-1α
   2262..2309    +  promoter       EM7 promoter: synthetic bacterial promoter&nbsp
   2328..2702    +  CDS            BleoR: antibiotic-binding protein; Sh ble from Streptoalloteichus hindustanus; confers resistance to bleomycin, phleomycin, and Zeocin™
   2768..3015    +  terminator     CYC1 terminator: S. cerevisiae CYC1; transcription terminator for CYC1
   3090..3678    -  rep_origin     ori: high-copy-number ColE1/pMB1/pBR322/pUC origin of replication
