[The description below was written by a language model from this plasmid's Addgene catalogue record and pLannotate feature annotations shown in this document.]
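Description:
AtCOPT2 uPIC is a yeast expression plasmid built on the pPICZc backbone for producing the Arabidopsis thaliana copper transporter COPT2 (AT3G46900) in the methylotrophic yeast Pichia pastoris (Komagataella phaffii). The sequenced record is about 3.8 kb. In E. coli it is maintained at high copy through a ColE1/pUC-type origin. A single Sh ble (BleoR) gene provides Zeocin selection in both hosts, because it sits behind tandem promoters: the S. cerevisiae TEF1 promoter drives it in yeast and the synthetic EM7 promoter drives it in bacteria. A CYC1 terminator follows the resistance gene. The plasmid carries no yeast replication origin. Vectors of this family are normally integrated into the Pichia genome through homology at the AOX1 sequences, although the record does not describe this step.

The COPT2 coding sequence lies directly downstream of the methanol-inducible AOX1 promoter and is followed by the AOX1 transcription terminator, so expression is switched on by methanol. The depositor's protein sequence shows a short C-terminal linker resembling a protease cleavage motif and then a hexahistidine tag. This matches the small tag fragment annotated just after the open reading frame and would allow metal-affinity purification of the protein. The short "AOX1 fragment" CDS annotated ahead of the terminator is probably residual AOX1 3′ sequence rather than part of the expressed fusion. The stated purpose is protein expression. That is consistent with overproducing this small membrane transporter for purification and biochemical or structural study, but the record gives no further detail, and the cloning method is listed as unknown.
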