Addgene plasmid #117900: AtCOPT2 uPIC
Purpose: protein expression
Depositing lab: Geoffrey Chang. Depositing organization: University of California, San Diego (UCSD).
Backbone
  Vector backbone: pPICZc
  Backbone size w/o insert (bp): 3329
  Vector type: Yeast Expression
Growth in bacteria
  Bacterial resistance: Bleocin (Zeocin), 50 μg/mL
  Growth temperature: 37°C
  Growth strain: DH5alpha
  Copy number: High Copy
Gene/Insert
  Gene/Insert name: AtCOPT2 uPIC (alt name: COPT2)
  Species: A. thaliana (mustard weed)
  Entrez Gene: COPT2 (a.k.a. AT3G46900, copper transporter 2)
  Promoter: AOX
  Cloning method: Unknown
  Sequencing primers: 5′ GACTGGTTCCAATTGACAAGC; 3′ GCAAATGGCATTCTGACATCC
Terms and licenses: Academic/Nonprofit Terms; Industry Terms: Not Available to Industry
Depositor comments: insert amino acid sequence: MDHDHMHDMPPPSPSSSSMSNHTTPHMMMMHMTFFWGKNTEVLFSGWPGTSSGMYALCLIVIFLLAVIAEWLAHSPILRVSGSTNRAAGLAQTAVYTLKTGLSYLVMLAVMSFNAGVFIVAIAGYGVGFFLFGSTTFKKPSDDQKTAELLPPSSGCVCENLYQSHHHHHH
How to cite: AtCOPT2 uPIC was a gift from Geoffrey Chang (Addgene plasmid # 117900 ; http://n2t.net/addgene:117900 ; RRID:Addgene_117900)
